>Addgene plasmid #144433 | TFORF2957 | addgene full sequence | sequence record 407322 | Addgene NGS Result
TTAATGTAGTCTTATGCAATACTCTTGTAGTCTTGCAACATGGTAACGATGAGTTAGCAACATGCCTTAC
AAGGAGAGAAAAAGCACCGTGCATGCCGATTGGTGGAAGTAAGGTGGTACGATCGTGCCTTATTAGGAAG
GCAACAGACGGGTCTGACATGGATTGGACGAACCACTGAATTGCCGCATTGCAGAGATATTGTATTTAAG
TGCCTAGCTCGATACATAAACGGGTCTCTCTGGTTAGACCAGATCTGAGCCTGGGAGCTCTCTGGCTAAC
TAGGGAACCCACTGCTTAAGCCTCAATAAAGCTTGCCTTGAGTGCTTCAAGTAGTGTGTGCCCGTCTGTT
GTGTGACTCTGGTAACTAGAGATCCCTCAGACCCTTTTAGTCAGTGTGGAAAATCTCTAGCAGTGGCGCC
CGAACAGGGACTTGAAAGCGAAAGGGAAACCAGAGGAGCTCTCTCGACGCAGGACTCGGCTTGCTGAAGC
GCGCACGGCAAGAGGCGAGGGGCGGCGACTGGTGAGTACGCCAAAAATTTTGACTAGCGGAGGCTAGAAG
GAGAGAGATGGGTGCGAGAGCGTCAGTATTAAGCGGGGGAGAATTAGATCGCGATGGGAAAAAATTCGGT
TAAGGCCAGGGGGAAAGAAAAAATATAAATTAAAACATATAGTATGGGCAAGCAGGGAGCTAGAACGATT
CGCAGTTAATCCTGGCCTGTTAGAAACATCAGAAGGCTGTAGACAAATACTGGGACAGCTACAACCATCC
CTTCAGACAGGATCAGAAGAACTTAGATCATTATATAATACAGTAGCAACCCTCTATTGTGTGCATCAAA
GGATAGAGATAAAAGACACCAAGGAAGCTTTAGACAAGATAGAGGAAGAGCAAAACAAAAGTAAGACCAC
CGCACAGCAAGCGGCCGCTGATCTTCAGACCTGGAGGAGGAGATATGAGGGACAATTGGAGAAGTGAATT
ATATAAATATAAAGTAGTAAAAATTGAACCATTAGGAGTAGCACCCACCAAGGCAAAGAGAAGAGTGGTG
CAGAGAGAAAAAAGAGCAGTGGGAATAGGAGCTTTGTTCCTTGGGTTCTTGGGAGCAGCAGGAAGCACTA
TGGGCGCAGCGTCAATGACGCTGACGGTACAGGCCAGACAATTATTGTCTGGTATAGTGCAGCAGCAGAA
CAATTTGCTGAGGGCTATTGAGGCGCAACAGCATCTGTTGCAACTCACAGTCTGGGGCATCAAGCAGCTC
CAGGCAAGAATCCTGGCTGTGGAAAGATACCTAAAGGATCAACAGCTCCTGGGGATTTGGGGTTGCTCTG
GAAAACTCATTTGCACCACTGCTGTGCCTTGGAATGCTAGTTGGAGTAATAAATCTCTGGAACAGATTTG
GAATCACACGACCTGGATGGAGTGGGACAGAGAAATTAACAATTACACAAGCTTAATACACTCCTTAATT
GAAGAATCGCAAAACCAGCAAGAAAAGAATGAACAAGAATTATTGGAATTAGATAAATGGGCAAGTTTGT
GGAATTGGTTTAACATAACAAATTGGCTGTGGTATATAAAATTATTCATAATGATAGTAGGAGGCTTGGT
AGGTTTAAGAATAGTTTTTGCTGTACTTTCTATAGTGAATAGAGTTAGGCAGGGATATTCACCATTATCG
TTTCAGACCCACCTCCCAACCCCGAGGGGACCCATGCATTGCATCTCAATTAGTCAGCAACCAGGTGTGG
AAAGTCCCCAGGCTCCCCAGCAGGCAGAAGTATGCAAAGCATGCGTCTCAATTAGTCAGCAACCATAGTC
CCGCCCCTAACTCCGCCCATCCCGCCCCTAACTCCGCCCAGTTCCGCCCATTCTCCGCCCCATGGCTGAC
TAATTTTTTTTATTTATGCAGAGGCCGAGGCCGCCTCGGCCTCTGAGCTATTCCAGAAGTAGTGAGGAGG
CTTTTTTGGAGGCCTAGGCTTTTGCAAAAAGCTTTCTAGAGGTACCACCGGAGCTTACCATGACCGAGTA
CAAGCCCACGGTGCGCCTCGCCACCCGCGACGACGTCCCCAGGGCCGTACGCACCCTCGCCGCCGCGTTC
GCCGACTACCCCGCCACGCGCCACACCGTCGATCCGGACCGCCACATCGAGCGGGTCACCGAGCTGCAAG
AACTCTTCCTCACGCGCGTCGGGCTCGACATCGGCAAGGTGTGGGTCGCGGACGACGGCGCCGCCGTGGC
GGTCTGGACCACGCCGGAGAGCGTCGAAGCGGGGGCGGTGTTCGCCGAGATCGGCCCGCGCATGGCCGAG
TTGAGCGGTTCCCGGCTGGCCGCGCAGCAACAGATGGAAGGCCTCCTGGCGCCGCACCGGCCCAAGGAGC
CCGCGTGGTTCCTGGCCACCGTCGGCGTCTCGCCCGACCACCAGGGCAAGGGTCTGGGCAGCGCCGTCGT
GCTCCCCGGAGTGGAGGCGGCCGAGCGCGCCGGGGTGCCCGCCTTCCTGGAGACCTCCGCGCCCCGCAAC
CTCCCCTTCTACGAGCGGCTCGGCTTCACCGTCACCGCCGACGTCGAGGTGCCCGAAGGACCGCGCACCT
GGTGCATGACCCGCAAGCCCGGTGCCAGTTAACGAATTCTAGATCTTGAGACAAATGGCAGTATTCATCC
ACAATTTTAAAAGAAAAGGGGGGATTGGGGGGTACAGTGCAGGGGAAAGAATAGTAGACATAATAGCAAC
AGACATACAAACTAAAGAATTACAAAAACAAATTACAAAAATTCAAAATTTTCGGGTTTATTACAGGGAC
AGCAGAGATCCACTTTGGCGCCGGCTCGAGGCCTGCAGGTGCAAAGATGGATAAAGTTTTAAACAGAGAG
GAATCTTTGCAGCTAATGGACCTTCTAGGTCTTGAAAGGAGTGGGAATTGGCTCCGGTGCCCGTCAGTGG
GCAGAGCGCACATCGCCCACAGTCCCCGAGAAGTTGGGGGGAGGGGTCGGCAATTGAACCGGTGCCTAGA
GAAGGTGGCGCGGGGTAAACTGGGAAAGTGATGTCGTGTACTGGCTCCGCCTTTTTCCCGAGGGTGGGGG
AGAACCGTATATAAGTGCAGTAGTCGCCGTGAACGTTCTTTTTCGCAACGGGTTTGCCGCCAGAACACAG
GTAAGTGCCGTGTGTGGTTCCCGCGGGCCTGGCCTCTTTACGGGTTATGGCCCTTGCGTGCCTTGAATTA
CTTCCACCTGGCTGCAGTACGTGATTCTTGATCCCGAGCTTCGGGTTGGAAGTGGGTGGGAGAGTTCGAG
GCCTTGCGCTTAAGGAGCCCCTTCGCCTCGTGCTTGAGTTGAGGCCTGGCCTGGGCGCTGGGGCCGCCGC
GTGCGAATCTGGTGGCACCTTCGCGCCTGTCTCGCTGCTTTCGATAAGTCTCTAGCCATTTAAAATTTTT
GATGACCTGCTGCGACGCTTTTTTTCTGGCAAGATAGTCTTGTAAATGCGGGCCAAGATCTGCACACTGG
TATTTCGGTTTTTGGGGCCGCGGGCGGCGACGGGGCCCGTGCGTCCCAGCGCACATGTTCGGCGAGGCGG
GGCCTGCGAGCGCGGCCACCGAGAATCGGACGGGGGTAGTCTCAAGCTGGCCGGCCTGCTCTGGTGCCTG
GCCTCGCGCCGCCGTGTATCGCCCCGCCCTGGGCGGCAAGGCTGGCCCGGTCGGCACCAGTTGCGTGAGC
GGAAAGATGGCCGCTTCCCGGCCCTGCTGCAGGGAGCTCAAAATGGAGGACGCGGCGCTCGGGAGAGCGG
GCGGGTGAGTCACCCACACAAAGGAAAAGGGCCTTTCCGTCCTCAGCCGTCGCTTCATGTGACTCCACGG
AGTACCGGGCGCCGTCCAGGCACCTCGATTAGTTCTCGAGCTTTTGGAGTACGTCGTCTTTAGGTTGGGG
GGAGGGGTTTTATGCGATGGAGTTTCCCCACACTGAGTGGGTGGAGACTGAAGTTAGGCCAGCTTGGCAC
TTGATGTAATTCTCCTTGGAATTTGCCCTTTTTGAGTTTGGATCTTGGTTCATTCTCAAGCCTCAGACAG
TGGTTCAAAGTTTTTTTCTTCCATTTCAGGTGTCGTGAGGCTAGCATCGATTGATCAACAAGTTTGTACA
AAAAAGCAGGCTTCACCATGCGACTCTCCAAAACCCTCGTCGACATGGACATGGCCGACTACAGTGCTGC
ACTGGACCCAGCCTACACCACCCTGGAATTTGAGAATGTGCAGGTGTTGACGATGGGCAATGACACGTCC
CCATCAGAAGGCACCAACCTCAACGCGCCCAACAGCCTGGGTGTCAGCGCCCTGTGTGCCATCTGCGGGG
ACCGGGCCACGGGCAAACACTACGGTGCCTCGAGCTGTGACGGCTGCAAGGGCTTCTTCCGGAGGAGCGT
GCGGAAGAACCACATGTACTCCTGCAGATTTAGCCGGCAGTGCGTGGTGGACAAAGACAAGAGGAACCAG
TGCCGCTACTGCAGGCTCAAGAAATGCTTCCGGGCTGGCATGAAGAAGGAAGCCGTCCAGAATGAGCGGG
ACCGGATCAGCACTCGAAGGTCAAGCTATGAGGACAGCAGCCTGCCCTCCATCAATGCGCTCCTGCAGGC
GGAGGTCCTGTCCCGACAGATCACCTCCCCCGTCTCCGGGATCAACGGCGACATTCGGGCGAAGAAGATT
GCCAGCATCGCAGATGTGTGTGAGTCCATGAAGGAGCAGCTGCTGGTTCTCGTTGAGTGGGCCAAGTACA
TCCCAGCTTTCTGCGAGCTCCCCCTGGACGACCAGGTGGCCCTGCTCAGAGCCCATGCTGGCGAGCACCT
GCTGCTCGGAGCCACCAAGAGATCCATGGTGTTCAAGGACGTGCTGCTCCTAGGCAATGACTACATTGTC
CCTCGGCACTGCCCGGAGCTGGCGGAGATGAGCCGGGTGTCCATACGCATCCTTGACGAGCTGGTGCTGC
CCTTCCAGGAGCTGCAGATCGATGACAATGAGTATGCCTACCTCAAAGCCATCATCTTCTTTGACCCAGA
TGCCAAGGGGCTGAGCGATCCAGGGAAGATCAAGCGGCTGCGTTCCCAGGTGCAGGTGAGCTTGGAGGAC
TACATCAACGACCGCCAGTATGACTCGCGTGGCCGCTTTGGAGAGCTGCTGCTGCTGCTGCCCACCTTGC
AGAGCATCACCTGGCAGATGATCGAGCAGATCCAGTTCATCAAGCTCTTCGGCATGGCCAAGATTGACAA
CCTGTTGCAGGAGATGCTGCTGGGAGGGTCCCCCAGCGATGCACCCCATGCCCACCACCCCCTGCACCCT
CACCTGATGCAGGAACATATGGGAACCAACGTCATCGTTGCCAACACAATGCCCACTCACCTCAGCAACG
GACAGATGTGTGAGTGGCCCCGACCCAGGGGACAGGCAGCCACCCCTGAGACCCCACAGCCCTCACCGCC
AGGTGGCTCAGGGTCTGAGCCCTATAAGCTCCTGCCGGGAGCCGTCGCCACAATCGTCAAGCCCCTCTCT
GCCATCCCCCAGCCGACCATCACCAAGCAGGAAGTTATCTGAGACCCAGCTTTCTTGTACAAAGTGGTTG
ATATCGGTAAGCCTATCCCTAACCCTCTCCTCGGTCTCGATTCTACGTAGTAATGAACTAGTCCGTAACT
TGAAAGTATTTCGATTTCTTGGCTTTATATATCTTGTGGAAAGGACGACAGAGGCTTCAAGGCCATACAC
CAACGCGTTAAGTCGACAATCAACCTCTGGATTACAAAATTTGTGAAAGATTGACTGGTATTCTTAACTA
TGTTGCTCCTTTTACGCTATGTGGATACGCTGCTTTAATGCCTTTGTATCATGCTATTGCTTCCCGTATG
GCTTTCATTTTCTCCTCCTTGTATAAATCCTGGTTGCTGTCTCTTTATGAGGAGTTGTGGCCCGTTGTCA
GGCAACGTGGCGTGGTGTGCACTGTGTTTGCTGACGCAACCCCCACTGGTTGGGGCATTGCCACCACCTG
TCAGCTCCTTTCCGGGACTTTCGCTTTCCCCCTCCCTATTGCCACGGCGGAACTCATCGCCGCCTGCCTT
GCCCGCTGCTGGACAGGGGCTCGGCTGTTGGGCACTGACAATTCCGTGGTGTTGTCGGGGAAATCATCGT
CCTTTCCTTGGCTGCTCGCCTGTGTTGCCACCTGGATTCTGCGCGGGACGTCCTTCTGCTACGTCCCTTC
GGCCCTCAATCCAGCGGACCTTCCTTCCCGCGGCCTGCTGCCGGCTCTGCGGCCTCTTCCGCGTCTTCGC
CTTCGCCCTCAGACGAGTCGGATCTCCCTTTGGGCCGCCTCCCCGCGTCGACTTTAAGACCAATGACTTA
CAAGGCAGCTGTAGATCTTAGCCACTTTTTAAAAGAAAAGGGGGGACTGGAAGGGCTAATTCACTCCCAA
CGAAGACAAGATCTGCTTTTTGCTTGTACTGGGTCTCTCTGGTTAGACCAGATCTGAGCCTGGGAGCTCT
CTGGCTAACTAGGGAACCCACTGCTTAAGCCTCAATAAAGCTTGCCTTGAGTGCTTCAAGTAGTGTGTGC
CCGTCTGTTGTGTGACTCTGGTAACTAGAGATCCCTCAGACCCTTTTAGTCAGTGTGGAAAATCTCTAGC
AGTACGTATAGTAGTTCATGTCATCTTATTATTCAGTATTTATAACTTGCAAAGAAATGAATATCAGAGA
GTGAGAGGAACTTGTTTATTGCAGCTTATAATGGTTACAAATAAAGCAATAGCATCACAAATTTCACAAA
TAAAGCATTTTTTTCACTGCATTCTAGTTGTGGTTTGTCCAAACTCATCAATGTATCTTATCATGTCTGG
CTCTAGCTATCCCGCCCCTAACTCCGCCCATCCCGCCCCTAACTCCGCCCAGTTCCGCCCATTCTCCGCC
CCATGGCTGACTAATTTTTTTTATTTATGCAGAGGCCGAGGCCGCCTCGGCCTCTGAGCTATTCCAGAAG
TAGTGAGGAGGCTTTTTTGGAGGCCTAGGGACGTACCCAATTCGCCCTATAGTGAGTCGTATTACGCGCG
CTCACTGGCCGTCGTTTTACAACGTCGTGACTGGGAAAACCCTGGCGTTACCCAACTTAATCGCCTTGCA
GCACATCCCCCTTTCGCCAGCTGGCGTAATAGCGAAGAGGCCCGCACCGATCGCCCTTCCCAACAGTTGC
GCAGCCTGAATGGCGAATGGG
[124 nt withheld, positions 7232-7355]
C
[91 nt withheld, positions 7357-7447]
A
[49 nt withheld, positions 7449-7497]
CCTTTGACGTTGGAGTCCACGTTCTTT
[37 nt withheld, positions 7525-7561]
ACCCTATCTCGGTCTATTCTTTTGATTTATAAGGGATTTTGCCGATTTCGGCCTATTGGTTAAAAAATGA
GCTGATTTAACAAAAATTTAACGCGAATTTTAACAAAATATTAACGCTTACAATTTAGGTGGCACTTTTC
GGGGAAATGTGCGCGGAACCCCTATTTGTTTATTTTTCTAAATACATTCAAATATGTATCCGCTCATGAG
ACAATAACCCTGATAAATGCTTCAATAATATTGAAAAAGGAAGAGTATGAGTATTCAACATTTCCGTGTC
GCCCTTATTCCCTTTTTTGCGGCATTTTGCCTTCCTGTTTTTGCTCACCCAGAAACGCTGGTGAAAGTAA
AAGATGCTGAAGATCAGTTGGGTGCACGAGTGGGTTACATCGAACTGGATCTCAACAGCGGTAAGATCCT
TGAGAGTTTTCGCCCCGAAGAACGTTTTCCAATGATGAGCACTTTTAAAGTTCTGCTATGTGGCGCGGTA
TTATCCCGTATTGACGCCGGGCAAGAGCAACTCGGTCGCCGCATACACTATTCTCAGAATGACTTGGTTG
AGTACTCACCAGTCACAGAAAAGCATCTTACGGATGGCATGACAGTAAGAGAATTATGCAGTGCTGCCAT
AACCATGAGTGATAACACTGCGGCCAACTTACTTCTGACAACGATCGGAGGACCGAAGGAGCTAACCGCT
TTTTTGCACAACATGGGGGATCATGTAACTCGCCTTGATCGTTGGGAACCGGAGCTGAATGAAGCCATAC
CAAACGACGAGCGTGACACCACGATGCCTGTAGCAATGGCAACAACGTTGCGCAAACTATTAACTGGCGA
ACTACTTACTCTAGCTTCCCGGCAACAATTAATAGACTGGATGGAGGCGGATAAAGTTGCAGGACCACTT
CTGCGCTCGGCCCTTCCGGCTGGCTGGTTTATTGCTGATAAATCTGGAGCCGGTGAGCGTGGGTCTCGCG
GTATCATTGCAGCACTGGGGCCAGATGGTAAGCCCTCCCGTATCGTAGTTATCTACACGACGGGGAGTCA
GGCAACTATGGATGAACGAAATAGACAGATCGCTGAGATAGGTGCCTCACTGATTAAGCATTGGTAACTG
TCAGACCAAGTTTACTCATATATACTTTAGATTGATTTAAAACTTCATTTTTAATTTAAAAGGATCTAGG
TGAAGATCCTTTTTGATAATCTCATGACCAAAATCCCTTAACGTGAGTTTTCGTTCCACTGAGCGTCAGA
CCCCGTAGAAAAGATCAAAGGATCTTCTTGAGATCCTTTTTTTCTGCGCGTAATCTGCTGCTTGCAAACA
AAAAAACCACCGCTACCAGCGGTGGTTTGTTTGCCGGATCAAGAGCTACCAACTCTTTTTCCGAAGGTAA
CTGGCTTCAGCAGAGCGCAGATACCAAATACTGTTCTTCTAGTGTAGCCGTAGTTAGGCCACCACTTCAA
GAACTCTGTAGCACCGCCTACATACCTCGCTCTGCTAATCCTGTTACCAGTGGCTGCTGCCAGTGGCGAT
AAGTCGTGTCTTACCGGGTTGGACTCAAGACGATAGTTACCGGATAAGGCGCAGCGGTCGGGCTGAACGG
GGGGTTCGTGCACACAGCCCAGCTTGGAGCGAACGACCTACACCGAACTGAGATACCTACAGCGTGAGCT
ATGAGAAAGCGCCACGCTTCCCGAAGGGAGAAAGGCGGACAGGTATCCGGTAAGCGGCAGGGTCGGAACA
GGAGAGCGCACGAGGGAGCTTCCAGGGGGAAACGCCTGGTATCTTTATAGTCCTGTCGGGTTTCGCCACC
TCTGACTTGAGCGTCGATTTTTGTGATGCTCGTCAGGGGGGCGGAGCCTATGGAAAAACGCCAGCAACGC
GGCCTTTTTACGGTTCCTGGCCTTTTGCTGGCCTTTTGCTCACATGTTCTTTCCTGCGTTATCCCCTGAT
TCTGTGGATAACCGTATTACCGCCTTTGAGTGAGCTGATACCGCTCGCCGCAGCCGAACGACCGAGCGCA
GCGAGTCAGTGAGCGAGGAAGCGGAAGAGCGCCCAATACGCAAACCGCCTCTCCCCGCGCGTTGGCCGAT
TCATTAATGCAGCTGGCACGACAGGTTTCCCGACTGGAAAGCGGGCAGTGAGCGCAACGCAATTAATGTG
AGTTAGCTCACTCATTAGGCACCCCAGGCTTTACACTTTATGCTTCCGGCTCGTATGTTGTGTGGAATTG
TGAGCGGATAACAATTTCACACAGGAAACAGCTATGACCATGATTACGCCAAGCGCGCAATTAACCCTCA
CTAAAGGGAACAAAAGCTGGAGCTGCAAGC
Features (pLannotate 1.2.2; 34 found; start..end, strand, type, name):
      5..231     +  promoter       RSV promoter: Rous sarcoma virus enhancer/promoter
    232..412     +  LTR            5' LTR (truncated): truncated 5' long terminal repeat (LTR) from HIV-1
    459..584     +  misc_feature   HIV-1 Ψ: packaging signal of human immunodeficiency virus type 1
    568..931     +  CDS            HIV-1 gag (fragment): gag protein from human immunodeficiency virus 1; gag
   1077..1310    +  misc_feature   RRE: The Rev response element (RRE) of HIV-1 allows for Rev-dependent mRNA export from the nucleus to the cytoplasm.
   1687..1713    +  CDS            Rev (fragment): human immunodeficiency virus 1 (HIV-1) Rev protein; rev; enhances nuclear export of unspliced and incompletely spliced viral mRNAs
   1720..1743    +  promoter       SV40 promoter (fragment): SV40 early promoter
   1744..1815    +  promoter       SV40 promoter (fragment): SV40 enhancer and early promoter
   1839..1974    +  rep_origin     SV40 ori: SV40 origin of replication
   2020..2616    +  CDS            PuroR (fragment): puromycin N-acetyltransferase; pac from Streptomyces; confers resistance to puromycin
   2665..2782    +  misc_feature   cPPT/CTS: central polypurine tract and central termination sequence of HIV-1
   2847..2913    +  CDS            small t antigen (fragment): SV40 (simian virus 40) small t antigen
   2920..4098    +  promoter       EF-1α promoter: strong constitutive promoter for human elongation factor EF-1α
   4118..4142    +  protein_bind   attB1: mutant version of attB; recombination site for the Gateway® BP reaction BP Clonase™
   4148..5569    +  CDS            HNF4A: HNF4A_HUMAN - Also known as HNF4, NR2A1, TCF14. Experimental evidence at protein level: Swiss-Prot protein existence level 1. Transcriptional regulator which controls the expression of hepatic genes during the transition of endodermal cells to hepatic progenitor cells, facilitating the recruitment of RNA pol II to the promoters of target genes (PubMed:30597922). Activates the transcription of CYP2C38 (By similarity). Represses the CLOCK- ARNTL/BMAL1 transcriptional activity and is essential for circadian rhythm maintenance and period regulation in the liver and colon cells (PubMed:30530698). F
   5574..5598    -  protein_bind   attB2: mutant version of attB; recombination site for the Gateway® BP reaction BP Clonase™
   5606..5647    +  CDS            V5 tag: epitope tag from simian virus 5
   5663..5716    +  promoter       U6 promoter (fragment): RNA polymerase III promoter for human U6 snRNA
   5758..6346    +  misc_feature   WPRE: woodchuck hepatitis virus posttranscriptional regulatory element
   6397..6416    +  misc_feature   cPPT/CTS (fragment): central polypurine tract and central termination sequence of HIV-1
   6418..6651    +  LTR            3' LTR (ΔU3): self-inactivating 3' long terminal repeat (LTR) from HIV-1
   6729..6850    +  polyA_signal   SV40 poly(A) signal: SV40 polyadenylation signal
   6890..7025    +  rep_origin     SV40 ori: SV40 origin of replication
   7046..7064    -  promoter       T7 promoter: promoter for bacteriophage T7 RNA polymerase
   7072..7227    +  CDS            lacZα (fragment): LacZα fragment of β-galactosidase; lacZ fragment
   7232..7660    +  rep_origin     f1 ori (sequence partly withheld): f1 bacteriophage origin of replication; arrow indicates direction of (+) strand synthesis
   7713..7817    +  promoter       AmpR promoter: bla
   7818..8678    +  CDS            AmpR: β-lactamase; bla; confers resistance to ampicillin, carbenicillin, and related antibiotics
   8849..9437    +  rep_origin     ori: high-copy-number ColE1/pMB1/pBR322/pUC origin of replication
   9620..9712    +  CDS            lacI (fragment): lac repressor; lacI; The lac repressor binds to the lac operator to inhibit transcription in E. coli. This inhibition can be relieved by adding lactose or isopropyl-β-D-thiogalactopyranoside (IPTG).
   9725..9746    +  protein_bind   CAP binding site: CAP binding activates transcription in the presence of cAMP. E. coli catabolite activator protein
   9761..9791    +  promoter       lac promoter: promoter for the E. coli lac operon
   9799..9815    +  protein_bind   lac operator: The lac repressor binds to the lac operator to inhibit transcription in E. coli. This inhibition can be relieved by adding lactose or isopropyl-β-D-thiogalactopyranoside (IPTG). lac repressor encoded by lacI
   9860..9878    +  promoter       T3 promoter: promoter for bacteriophage T3 RNA polymerase
