[The description below was written by a language model from this plasmid's Addgene catalogue record and pLannotate feature annotations shown in this document.]
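Description:
TFORF2957 is a third-generation-style, self-inactivating lentiviral expression plasmid built on the pLX_TRC317 backbone and carrying the human transcription factor HNF4A (a nuclear receptor that regulates hepatic gene expression) as a barcoded open reading frame. It is maintained in E. coli through a high-copy ColE1/pUC-type origin with ampicillin selection via β-lactamase. An f1 origin and remnants of a lac/lacZα cloning region are also present in the bacterial portion. The depositor notes that the plasmid can recombine, a known tendency of LTR-containing vectors.

The viral cassette begins with an RSV promoter fused to a truncated HIV-1 5' LTR, which drives genomic RNA production in packaging cells, followed by the Ψ packaging signal, a gag fragment, the Rev response element and a cPPT/CTS. It ends with a ΔU3 3' LTR and an SV40 polyadenylation signal. Inside this unit, an SV40 promoter drives puromycin N-acetyltransferase for selecting transduced mammalian cells. Downstream, the EF-1α promoter drives HNF4A. The ORF was inserted by Gateway cloning and is flanked by attB1 and attB2 sites, with a V5 epitope tag annotated just after attB2, positioned for a C-terminal fusion if the reading frame is open, which the record does not state. A WPRE follows to enhance transcript expression.

According to the record, each ORF in this collection is paired with a unique 24-bp barcode, though the barcode itself is not annotated in the feature table. The barcode lets the transcription factor be identified in pooled overexpression screens, such as those used to study directed differentiation.
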