Addgene plasmid #144433: TFORF2957
Purpose: Lentiviral vector for overexpressing transcription factor ORFs with unique 24-bp barcodes. Barcodes facilitate identification of transcription factors in pooled screens.
Depositing lab: Feng Zhang. Depositing organization: Broad Institute. Publication: A transcription factor atlas of directed differentiation. Joung J, Ma S, Tay T, Geiger-Schuller KR, Kirchgatterer PC, Verdine VK, Guo B, Arias-Garcia MA, Allen WE, Singh A, Kuksenko O, Abudayyeh OO, Gootenberg JS, Fu Z, Macrae RK, Buenrostro JD, Regev A, Zhang F. Cell. 2023 Jan 5;186(1):209-229.e26. doi: 10.1016/j.cell.2022.11.026. PubMed 36608654.
Backbone
  Vector backbone: pLX_TRC317
  Backbone manufacturer: Broad Institute Genetic Perturbation Platform
  Backbone size w/o insert (bp): 8264
  Vector type: Mammalian Expression, Lentiviral
  Selectable markers: Puromycin
Growth in bacteria
  Bacterial resistance: Ampicillin, 100 μg/mL
  Growth temperature: 37°C
  Growth strain: NEB Stable
  Copy number: High Copy
Gene/Insert
  Gene/Insert name: HNF4A
  Species: H. sapiens (human)
  Insert size (bp): 1637
  Entrez Gene: HNF4A (a.k.a. FRTS4, HNF4, HNF4a7, HNF4a8, HNF4a9, HNF4alpha, MODY, MODY1, NR2A1, NR2A21, TCF, TCF-14, TCF14)
  Promoter: EF1a
  Cloning method: Gateway Cloning
  Sequencing primers: 5′ GGGTGGAGACTGAAGTTAGGCCAG; 3′ CACATAGCGTAAAAGGAGCAACATAG
Resource information
  A portion of this plasmid was derived from a plasmid made by: Broad Institute Genetic Perturbation Platform
Terms and licenses: Academic/Nonprofit Terms; Industry Terms: Not Available to Industry
Depositor comments: NM_000457.4 Please test multiple small colonies in case of plasmid recombination. To make this collection available in a timely manner, a portion of this collection was not fully sequenced by Addgene. If an Addgene verified full plasmid sequence is not available, please contact us prior to placing an order to request the full sequence.
How to cite: TFORF2957 was a gift from Feng Zhang (Addgene plasmid # 144433 ; http://n2t.net/addgene:144433 ; RRID:Addgene_144433)
