>Addgene plasmid #144433 | TFORF2957 | depositor partial sequence | sequence record 285414 | Insert
ATCGATTGATCAACAAGTTTGTACAAAAAAGCAGGCTTCACCATGCGACTCTCCAAAACCCTCGTCGACA
TGGACATGGCCGACTACAGTGCTGCACTGGACCCAGCCTACACCACCCTGGAATTTGAGAATGTGCAGGT
GTTGACGATGGGCAATGACACGTCCCCATCAGAAGGCACCAACCTCAACGCGCCCAACAGCCTGGGTGTC
AGCGCCCTGTGTGCCATCTGCGGGGACCGGGCCACGGGCAAACACTACGGTGCCTCGAGCTGTGACGGCT
GCAAGGGCTTCTTCCGGAGGAGCGTGCGGAAGAACCACATGTACTCCTGCAGATTTAGCCGGCAGTGCGT
GGTGGACAAAGACAAGAGGAACCAGTGCCGCTACTGCAGGCTCAAGAAATGCTTCCGGGCTGGCATGAAG
AAGGAAGCCGTCCAGAATGAGCGGGACCGGATCAGCACTCGAAGGTCAAGCTATGAGGACAGCAGCCTGC
CCTCCATCAATGCGCTCCTGCAGGCGGAGGTCCTGTCCCGACAGATCACCTCCCCCGTCTCCGGGATCAA
CGGCGACATTCGGGCGAAGAAGATTGCCAGCATCGCAGATGTGTGTGAGTCCATGAAGGAGCAGCTGCTG
GTTCTCGTTGAGTGGGCCAAGTACATCCCAGCTTTCTGCGAGCTCCCCCTGGACGACCAGGTGGCCCTGC
TCAGAGCCCATGCTGGCGAGCACCTGCTGCTCGGAGCCACCAAGAGATCCATGGTGTTCAAGGACGTGCT
GCTCCTAGGCAATGACTACATTGTCCCTCGGCACTGCCCGGAGCTGGCGGAGATGAGCCGGGTGTCCATA
CGCATCCTTGACGAGCTGGTGCTGCCCTTCCAGGAGCTGCAGATCGATGACAATGAGTATGCCTACCTCA
AAGCCATCATCTTCTTTGACCCAGATGCCAAGGGGCTGAGCGATCCAGGGAAGATCAAGCGGCTGCGTTC
CCAGGTGCAGGTGAGCTTGGAGGACTACATCAACGACCGCCAGTATGACTCGCGTGGCCGCTTTGGAGAG
CTGCTGCTGCTGCTGCCCACCTTGCAGAGCATCACCTGGCAGATGATCGAGCAGATCCAGTTCATCAAGC
TCTTCGGCATGGCCAAGATTGACAACCTGTTGCAGGAGATGCTGCTGGGAGGGTCCCCCAGCGATGCACC
CCATGCCCACCACCCCCTGCACCCTCACCTGATGCAGGAACATATGGGAACCAACGTCATCGTTGCCAAC
ACAATGCCCACTCACCTCAGCAACGGACAGATGTGTGAGTGGCCCCGACCCAGGGGACAGGCAGCCACCC
CTGAGACCCCACAGCCCTCACCGCCAGGTGGCTCAGGGTCTGAGCCCTATAAGCTCCTGCCGGGAGCCGT
CGCCACAATCGTCAAGCCCCTCTCTGCCATCCCCCAGCCGACCATCACCAAGCAGGAAGTTATCTGAGAC
CCAGCTTTCTTGTACAAAGTGGTTGATATCGGTAAGCCTATCCCTAACCCTCTCCTCGGTCTCGATTCTA
CGTAGTAATGAACTAGTCCGTAACTTGAAAGTATTTCGATTTCTTGGCTTTATATATCTTGTGGAAAGGA
CGACAGAGGCTTCAAGGCCATACACCA
