>Addgene plasmid #144433 | TFORF2957 | depositor partial sequence | sequence record 285415 | Barcode
CAGAGGCTTCAAGGCCATACACCA
